Addgene plasmid #173100: Parp14-c010
Purpose: Expression of recombinant fusion protein in E. coli
Depositing lab: Lari Lehtiö. Depositing organization: University of Oulu. Publication: A molecular toolbox for ADP-ribosyl binding proteins. Sowa ST, Galera-Prat A, Wazir S, Alanen HI, Maksimainen MM, Lehtio L. Cell Rep Methods. 2021 Dec 20;1(8):100121. doi: 10.1016/j.crmeth.2021.100121. Epub 2021 Nov 11. PubMed 34786571.
Backbone
  Vector backbone: pNIC-CFP
  Vector type: Bacterial Expression
Growth in bacteria
  Bacterial resistance: Kanamycin, 50 μg/mL
  Growth temperature: 37°C
  Growth strain: DH5alpha
  Copy number: Low Copy
Gene/Insert
  Gene/Insert name: PARP14
  Species: H. sapiens (human)
  Mutation: F1208-G1388
  Entrez Gene: PARP14 (a.k.a. ARTD8, BAL2, PARP-14, pART8)
  Tag / fusion protein: mCerulean (N terminal on backbone)
  Cloning method: Ligation Independent Cloning
Terms and licenses: Academic/Nonprofit Terms; Industry Terms: Not Available to Industry
Depositor comments: Please visit https://www.biorxiv.org/content/10.1101/2021.05.31.445082v2 for bioRxiv preprint.
How to cite: Parp14-c010 was a gift from Lari Lehtiö (Addgene plasmid # 173100 ; http://n2t.net/addgene:173100 ; RRID:Addgene_173100)
