[The description below was written by a language model from this plasmid's Addgene catalogue record and pLannotate feature annotations shown in this document.]
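Description:
Parp14-c010 is a bacterial expression plasmid built on the pNIC-CFP backbone for producing a recombinant fusion protein in E. coli. It carries a fragment of human PARP14 (also known as ARTD8 or BAL2) spanning residues F1208 to G1388, inserted by ligation-independent cloning downstream of, and in frame with, a backbone-encoded N-terminal mCerulean, a monomeric cyan fluorescent protein. The automated annotation labels the roughly 530 nt insert region as a PARP15 fragment. This most likely reflects similarity between these related family members in the annotation database, and the catalogue entry identifies the insert as PARP14.

Expression is driven by a pET-style cassette in which a T7 promoter is followed by a lac operator and the phage T7 gene 10 ribosome binding site, with a T7 terminator downstream of the coding region. The plasmid also encodes lacI under its own promoter, so transcription is repressed until induction with IPTG in a host that supplies T7 RNA polymerase. Short His-tag and T7 gene 10-derived fragments are annotated after the insert, but the record does not indicate whether they are translated as part of the fusion.

Selection is by kanamycin through the aph(3')-Ia gene. Replication relies on a ColE1/pBR322-type origin accompanied by rop and bom, consistent with the low copy number listed, and an f1 origin is also present. The annotated tetracycline-resistance and AmpR promoter fragments appear to be nonfunctional backbone remnants.

The plasmid belongs to a published toolbox for studying ADP-ribosyl binding proteins, where a fluorescent protein fusion of this kind would suit fluorescence-based binding assays, although the record does not describe the specific assay.
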