Features (pLannotate 1.2.2; 20 found; start..end, strand, type, name):
     22..736     +  CDS            mCerulean (fragment): enhanced monomeric variant of CFP (Rizzo et al., 2004) mammalian codon-optimized
    790..1323    +  CDS            PARP15 (fragment): PAR15_HUMAN - Also known as BAL3 From Homo sapiens (Human).
   1429..1446    +  CDS            9xHis (fragment): 9xHis affinity tag
   1456..1505    +  CDS            SET1 (fragment): solubility-enhancement tag derived from T7 phage gene 10B
   1513..1560    +  terminator     T7 terminator: transcription terminator for bacteriophage T7 RNA polymerase
   1597..2025    +  rep_origin     f1 ori (sequence partly withheld): f1 bacteriophage origin of replication; arrow indicates direction of (+) strand synthesis
   2078..2135    +  promoter       AmpR promoter (fragment): bla
   2144..2959    -  CDS            KanR: aminoglycoside phosphotransferase; aph(3')-Ia; confers resistance to kanamycin in bacteria or G418 (Geneticin®) in eukaryotes
   3081..3669    +  rep_origin     ori: high-copy-number ColE1/pMB1/pBR322/pUC origin of replication
   3855..3994    -  misc_feature   bom: basis of mobility region from pBR322
   4096..4287    -  CDS            rop: Rop protein, which maintains plasmids at low copy number; rop
   4304..4684    +  CDS            YPB1_ECOLX: Protein predicted: Swiss-Prot protein existence level 4. From Escherichia coli.
   4756..5047    -  CDS            TcR (fragment): tetracycline efflux protein; tet; confers resistance to tetracycline
   5062..5083    -  protein_bind   CAP binding site: CAP binding activates transcription in the presence of cAMP. E. coli catabolite activator protein
   5096..6178    -  CDS            lacI: lac repressor; lacI; The lac repressor binds to the lac operator to inhibit transcription in E. coli. This inhibition can be relieved by adding lactose or isopropyl-β-D-thiogalactopyranoside (IPTG).
   6179..6256    -  promoter       lacI promoter: lacI
   6264..6543    -  CDS            TcR (fragment): tetracycline efflux protein; tet; confers resistance to tetracycline
   6565..6583    +  promoter       T7 promoter: promoter for bacteriophage T7 RNA polymerase
   6584..6608    +  protein_bind   lac operator: The lac repressor binds to the lac operator to inhibit transcription in E. coli. This inhibition can be relieved by adding lactose or isopropyl-β-D-thiogalactopyranoside (IPTG). lac repressor encoded by lacI
   6623..6645    +  RBS            RBS: efficient ribosome binding site from bacteriophage T7 gene 10 (Olins and Rangwala, 1989)
>Addgene plasmid #173100 | Parp14-c010 | addgene full sequence | sequence record 349880 | Addgene NGS Result
ATGCACCATCATCATCATCATGTGAGCAAGGGCGAGGAGCTGTTCACCGGGGTGGTGCCCATCCTGGTCG
AGCTGGACGGCGACGTAAACGGCCACAGGTTCAGCGTGTCCGGCGAGGGCGAGGGCGATGCCACCTACGG
CAAGCTGACCCTGAAGTTCATCTGCACCACCGGCAAGCTGCCCGTGCCCTGGCCCACCCTCGTGACCACC
CTGACCTGGGGCGTGCAGTGCTTCGCCCGCTACCCCGACCACATGAAGCAGCACGACTTCTTCAAGTCCG
CCATGCCCGAAGGCTACGTCCAGGAGCGTACCATCTTCTTCAAGGACGACGGCAACTACAAGACCCGCGC
CGAGGTGAAGTTCGAGGGCGACACCCTGGTGAACCGCATCGAGCTGAAGGGCATCGACTTCAAGGAGGAC
GGCAACATCCTGGGGCACAAGCTGGAGTACAACGCCATCAGCGACAACGTCTATATCACCGCCGACAAGC
AGAAGAACGGCATCAAGGCCCACTTCAAGATCCGCCACAACATCGAGGACGGCAGCGTGCAGCTCGCCGA
CCACTACCAGCAGAACACCCCCATCGGCGACGGCCCCGTGCTGCTGCCCGACAACCACTACCTGAGCACC
CAGTCCAAGCTGAGCAAAGACCCCAACGAGAAGCGCGATCACATGGTCCTGCTGGAGTTCGTGACCGCCG
CCGGGATCACTCTCGGCATGGACGAGCTGTACAAGTCTTCTGGTGTAGATCTGGGTACCGAGAACTTGTA
CTTCCAATCCATGTTTTATGGGACTGTTTCTAGCCCTGATTCAGGTGTGTATGAAATGAAGATTGGCTCC
ATCATCTTCCAGGTGGCTTCTGGAGATATCACGAAAGAAGAGGCAGATGTGATTGTAAATTCAACATCAA
ACTCATTCAATCTCAAAGCAGGGGTCTCCAAAGCAATTTTAGAATGTGCTGGACAAAATGTAGAAAGGGA
ATGTTCTCAGCAAGCTCAGCAGCGCAAAAATGATTATATAATCACCGGAGGTGGATTTTTGAGGTGCAAG
AATATCATTCATGTAATTGGTGGAAATGACGTCAAGAGTTCAGTTTCCTCTGTTTTGCAGGAGTGTGAAA
AAAAAAATTACTCATCCATTTGCCTCCCAGCCATTGGGACAGGAAATGCCAAACAACACCCAGATAAGGT
TGCTGAAGCCATAATTGATGCCATTGAAGACTTTGTCCAGAAAGGATCAGCCCAGTCTGTGAAAAAAGTT
AAAGTTGTTATCTTTCTGCCTCAAGTACTGGATGTGTTTTATGCCAACATGAAGAAAAGAGAAGGGTGAC
AGTAAAGGTGGATACGGATCCGAATAAGACGGTCTCCAGTAAAGGTGGATACGGATCCGAATTCGAGCTC
CGTCGACAAGCTTGCGGCCGCACTCGAGCACCACCACCACCACCACTGAGATCCGGCTGCTAACAAAGCC
CGAAAGGAAGCTGAGTTGGCTGCTGCCACCGCTGAGCAATAACTAGCATAACCCCTTGGGGCCTCTAAAC
GGGTCTTGAGGGGTTTTTTGCTGAAAGGAGGAACTATATCCGGATTGGCGAATGGG
[124 nt withheld, positions 1597-1720]
C
[91 nt withheld, positions 1722-1812]
A
[49 nt withheld, positions 1814-1862]
CCTTTGACGTTGGAGTCCACGTTCTTT
[37 nt withheld, positions 1890-1926]
ACCCTATCTCGGTCTATTCTTTTGATTTATAAGGGATTTTGCCGATTTCGGCCTATTGGTTAAAAAATGA
GCTGATTTAACAAAAATTTAACGCGAATTTTAACAAAATATTAACGCTTACAATTTAGGTGGCACTTTTC
GGGGAAATGTGCGCGGAACCCCTATTTGTTTATTTTTCTAAATACATTCAAATATGTATCCGCTCATGAA
TTAATTCTTAGAAAAACTCATCGAGCATCAAATGAAACTGCAATTTATTCATATCAGGATTATCAATACC
ATATTTTTGAAAAAGCCGTTTCTGTAATGAAGGAGAAAACTCACCGAGGCAGTTCCATAGGATGGCAAGA
TCCTGGTATCGGTCTGCGATTCCGACTCGTCCAACATCAATACAACCTATTAATTTCCCCTCGTCAAAAA
TAAGGTTATCAAGTGAGAAATCACCATGAGTGACGACTGAATCCGGTGAGAATGGCAAAAGTTTATGCAT
TTCTTTCCAGACTTGTTCAACAGGCCAGCCATTACGCTCGTCATCAAAATCACTCGCATCAACCAAACCG
TTATTCATTCGTGATTGCGCCTGAGCGAGACGAAATACGCGATCGCTGTTAAAAGGACAATTACAAACAG
GAATCGAATGCAACCGGCGCAGGAACACTGCCAGCGCATCAACAATATTTTCACCTGAATCAGGATATTC
TTCTAATACCTGGAATGCTGTTTTCCCGGGGATCGCAGTGGTGAGTAACCATGCATCATCAGGAGTACGG
ATAAAATGCTTGATGGTCGGAAGAGGCATAAATTCCGTCAGCCAGTTTAGTCTGACCATCTCATCTGTAA
CATCATTGGCAACGCTACCTTTGCCATGTTTCAGAAACAACTCTGGCGCATCGGGCTTCCCATACAATCG
ATAGATTGTCGCACCTGATTGCCCGACATTATCGCGAGCCCATTTATACCCATATAAATCAGCATCCATG
TTGGAATTTAATCGCGGCCTAGAGCAAGACGTTTCCCGTTGAATATGGCTCATAACACCCCTTGTATTAC
TGTTTATGTAAGCAGACAGTTTTATTGTTCATGACCAAAATCCCTTAACGTGAGTTTTCGTTCCACTGAG
CGTCAGACCCCGTAGAAAAGATCAAAGGATCTTCTTGAGATCCTTTTTTTCTGCGCGTAATCTGCTGCTT
GCAAACAAAAAAACCACCGCTACCAGCGGTGGTTTGTTTGCCGGATCAAGAGCTACCAACTCTTTTTCCG
AAGGTAACTGGCTTCAGCAGAGCGCAGATACCAAATACTGTCCTTCTAGTGTAGCCGTAGTTAGGCCACC
ACTTCAAGAACTCTGTAGCACCGCCTACATACCTCGCTCTGCTAATCCTGTTACCAGTGGCTGCTGCCAG
TGGCGATAAGTCGTGTCTTACCGGGTTGGACTCAAGACGATAGTTACCGGATAAGGCGCAGCGGTCGGGC
TGAACGGGGGGTTCGTGCACACAGCCCAGCTTGGAGCGAACGACCTACACCGAACTGAGATACCTACAGC
GTGAGCTATGAGAAAGCGCCACGCTTCCCGAAGGGAGAAAGGCGGACAGGTATCCGGTAAGCGGCAGGGT
CGGAACAGGAGAGCGCACGAGGGAGCTTCCAGGGGGAAACGCCTGGTATCTTTATAGTCCTGTCGGGTTT
CGCCACCTCTGACTTGAGCGTCGATTTTTGTGATGCTCGTCAGGGGGGCGGAGCCTATGGAAAAACGCCA
GCAACGCGGCCTTTTTACGGTTCCTGGCCTTTTGCTGGCCTTTTGCTCACATGTTCTTTCCTGCGTTATC
CCCTGATTCTGTGGATAACCGTATTACCGCCTTTGAGTGAGCTGATACCGCTCGCCGCAGCCGAACGACC
GAGCGCAGCGAGTCAGTGAGCGAGGAAGCGGAAGAGCGCCTGATGCGGTATTTTCTCCTTACGCATCTGT
GCGGTATTTCACACCGCAATGGTGCACTCTCAGTACAATCTGCTCTGATGCCGCATAGTTAAGCCAGTAT
ACACTCCGCTATCGCTACGTGACTGGGTCATGGCTGCGCCCCGACACCCGCCAACACCCGCTGACGCGCC
CTGACGGGCTTGTCTGCTCCCGGCATCCGCTTACAGACAAGCTGTGACCGTCTCCGGGAGCTGCATGTGT
CAGAGGTTTTCACCGTCATCACCGAAACGCGCGAGGCAGCTGCGGTAAAGCTCATCAGCGTGGTCGTGAA
GCGATTCACAGATGTCTGCCTGTTCATCCGCGTCCAGCTCGTTGAGTTTCTCCAGAAGCGTTAATGTCTG
GCTTCTGATAAAGCGGGCCATGTTAAGGGCGGTTTTTTCCTGTTTGGTCACTGATGCCTCCGTGTAAGGG
GGATTTCTGTTCATGGGGGTAATGATACCGATGAAACGAGAGAGGATGCTCACGATACGGGTTACTGATG
ATGAACATGCCCGGTTACTGGAACGTTGTGAGGGTAAACAACTGGCGGTATGGATGCGGCGGGACCAGAG
AAAAATCACTCAGGGTCAATGCCAGCGCTTCGTTAATACAGATGTAGGTGTTCCACAGGGTAGCCAGCAG
CATCCTGCGATGCAGATCCGGAACATAATGGTGCAGGGCGCTGACTTCCGCGTTTCCAGACTTTACGAAA
CACGGAAACCGAAGACCATTCATGTTGTTGCTCAGGTCGCAGACGTTTTGCAGCAGCAGTCGCTTCACGT
TCGCTCGCGTATCGGTGATTCATTCTGCTAACCAGTAAGGCAACCCCGCCAGCCTAGCCGGGTCCTCAAC
GACAGGAGCACGATCATGCGCACCCGTGGGGCCGCCATGCCGGCGATAATGGCCTGCTTCTCGCCGAAAC
GTTTGGTGGCGGGACCAGTGACGAAGGCTTGAGCGAGGGCGTGCAAGATTCCGAATACCGCAAGCGACAG
GCCGATCATCGTCGCGCTCCAGCGAAAGCGGTCCTCGCCGAAAATGACCCAGAGCGCTGCCGGCACCTGT
CCTACGAGTTGCATGATAAAGAAGACAGTCATAAGTGCGGCGACGATAGTCATGCCCCGCGCCCACCGGA
AGGAGCTGACTGGGTTGAAGGCTCTCAAGGGCATCGGTCGAGATCCCGGTGCCTAATGAGTGAGCTAACT
TACATTAATTGCGTTGCGCTCACTGCCCGCTTTCCAGTCGGGAAACCTGTCGTGCCAGCTGCATTAATGA
ATCGGCCAACGCGCGGGGAGAGGCGGTTTGCGTATTGGGCGCCAGGGTGGTTTTTCTTTTCACCAGTGAG
ACGGGCAACAGCTGATTGCCCTTCACCGCCTGGCCCTGAGAGAGTTGCAGCAAGCGGTCCACGCTGGTTT
GCCCCAGCAGGCGAAAATCCTGTTTGATGGTGGTTAACGGCGGGATATAACATGAGCTGTCTTCGGTATC
GTCGTATCCCACTACCGAGATATCCGCACCAACGCGCAGCCCGGACTCGGTAATGGCGCGCATTGCGCCC
AGCGCCATCTGATCGTTGGCAACCAGCATCGCAGTGGGAACGATGCCCTCATTCAGCATTTGCATGGTTT
GTTGAAAACCGGACATGGCACTCCAGTCGCCTTCCCGTTCCGCTATCGGCTGAATTTGATTGCGAGTGAG
ATATTTATGCCAGCCAGCCAGACGCAGACGCGCCGAGACAGAACTTAATGGGCCCGCTAACAGCGCGATT
TGCTGGTGACCCAATGCGACCAGATGCTCCACGCCCAGTCGCGTACCGTCTTCATGGGAGAAAATAATAC
TGTTGATGGGTGTCTGGTCAGAGACATCAAGAAATAACGCCGGAACATTAGTGCAGGCAGCTTCCACAGC
AATGGCATCCTGGTCATCCAGCGGATAGTTAATGATCAGCCCACTGACGCGTTGCGCGAGAAGATTGTGC
ACCGCCGCTTTACAGGCTTCGACGCCGCTTCGTTCTACCATCGACACCACCACGCTGGCACCCAGTTGAT
CGGCGCGAGATTTAATCGCCGCGACAATTTGCGACGGCGCGTGCAGGGCCAGACTGGAGGTGGCAACGCC
AATCAGCAACGACTGTTTGCCCGCCAGTTGTTGTGCCACGCGGTTGGGAATGTAATTCAGCTCCGCCATC
GCCGCTTCCACTTTTTCCCGCGTTTTCGCAGAAACGTGGCTGGCCTGGTTCACCACGCGGGAAACGGTCT
GATAAGAGACACCGGCATACTCTGCGACATCGTATAACGTTACTGGTTTCACATTCACCACCCTGAATTG
ACTCTCTTCCGGGCGCTATCATGCCATACCGCGAAAGGTTTTGCGCCATTCGATGGTGTCCGGGATCTCG
ACGCTCTCCCTTATGCGACTCCTGCATTAGGAAGCAGCCCAGTAGTAGGTTGAGGCCGTTGAGCACCGCC
GCCGCAAGGAATGGTGCATGCAAGGAGATGGCGCCCAACAGTCCCCCGGCCACGGGGCCTGCCACCATAC
CCACGCCGAAACAAGCGCTCATGAGCCCGAAGTGGCGAGCCCGATCTTCCCCATCGGTGATGTCGGCGAT
ATAGGCGCCAGCAACCGCACCTGTGGCGCCGGTGATGCCGGCCACGATGCGTCCGGCGTAGAGGATCGAG
ATCTCGATCCCGCGAAATTAATACGACTCACTATAGGGGAATTGTGAGCGGATAACAATTCCCCTCTAGA
AATAATTTTGTTTAACTTTAAGAAGGAGATATACAT
